>Addgene plasmid #139239 | pPD1151 pLink 1 | addgene full sequence | sequence record 325022 | Addgene NGS Result
GACGGATCGGGAGATCTCCCGATCCCCTATGGTGCACTCTCAGTACAATCTGCTCTGATGCCGCATAGTT
AAGCCAGTATCTGCTCCCTGCTTGTGTGTTGGAGGTCGCTGAGTAGTGCGCGAGCAAAATTTAAGCTACA
ACAAGGCAAGGCTTGACCGACAATTGGAAGACAAGCAAGAGGATGCACATGTGACCGAGGGATTGTCTTC
GCATGCTGGGGATGCGGTGGGCTCTATGGCTTCTGAGGCGGAAAGAACCAGCTGGGGCTCTAGGGGGTAT
CCCC
[124 nt withheld, positions 285-408]
C
[91 nt withheld, positions 410-500]
A
[49 nt withheld, positions 502-550]
CCTTTGACGTTGGAGTCCACGTTCTTT
[37 nt withheld, positions 578-614]
ACCCTATCTCGGTCTATTCTTTTGATTTATAAGGGATTTTGCCGATTTCGGCCTATTGGTTAAAAAATGA
GCTGATTTAACAAAAATTTAACGCGAATTAATTCTGTGGAATGTGTGTCAGTTAGGCTCAATTAGTCAGC
AACCATAGTCCCGCCCCTAACTCCGCCCATCCCGCCCCTAACTCCGCCCAGTTCCGCCCATTCTCCGCCC
CATGGCTGACTAATTTTTTTTATTTATGCAGAGGCCGAGGCCGCCTCTGCCTCTGAGCTATTCCAGAAGT
AGTGAGGAGGCTTTTTTGGAGGCCTAGGCTTTTGCAAAAAGCTCCCGGGAGCTTGTATATCCATTTTCGG
AGGTTGGGCTTCGGAATCGTTTTCCGGGACGCCGGCTGGATGATCCTCCAGCGCGGGGATCTCATGCTGG
AGTTCTTCGCCCACCCCAACTTGTTTATTGCAGCTTATAATGGTTACAAATAAAGCAATAGCATCACAAA
TTTCACAAATAAAGCATTTTTTTCACTGCATTCTAGTTGTGGTTTGTCCAAACTCATCAATGTATCTTAT
CATGTCTGTATACCGTCGACCTCTAGCTAGAGCTTGGCGTAATCATGGTCATAGCTGTTTCCTGTGTGAA
ATTGTTATCCGCTCACAATTCCACACAACATACGAGCCGGAAGCATAAAGTGTAAAGCCTGGGGTGCCTA
ATGAGTGAGCTAACTCACATTAATTGCGTTGCGCTCACTGCCCGCTTTCCAGTCGGGAAACCTGTCGTGC
CAGCTGCATTAATGAATCGGCCAACGCGCGGGGAGAGGCGGTTTGCGTATTGGGCGCTCTTCCGCTTCCT
CGCTCACTGACTCGCTGCGCTCGGTCGTTCGGCTGCGGCGAGCGGTATCAGCTCACTCAAAGGCGGTAAT
ACGGTTATCCACAGAATCAGGGGATAACGCAGGAAAGAACATGTGAGCAAAAGGCCAGCAAAAGGCCAGG
AACCGTAAAAAGGCCGCGTTGCTGGCGTTTTTCCATAGGCTCCGCCCCCCTGACGAGCATCACAAAAATC
GACGCTCAAGTCAGAGGTGGCGAAACCCGACAGGACTATAAAGATACCAGGCGTTTCCCCCTGGAAGCTC
CCTCGTGCGCTCTCCTGTTCCGACCCTGCCGCTTACCGGATACCTGTCCGCCTTTCTCCCTTCGGGAAGC
GTGGCGCTTTCTCATAGCTCACGCTGTAGGTATCTCAGTTCGGTGTAGGTCGTTCGCTCCAAGCTGGGCT
GTGTGCACGAACCCCCCGTTCAGCCCGACCGCTGCGCCTTATCCGGTAACTATCGTCTTGAGTCCAACCC
GGTAAGACACGACTTATCGCCACTGGCAGCAGCCACTGGTAACAGGATTAGCAGAGCGAGGTATGTAGGC
GGTGCTACAGAGTTCTTGAAGTGGTGGCCTAACTACGGCTACACTAGAAGAACAGTATTTGGTATCTGCG
CTCTGCTGAAGCCAGTTACCTTCGGAAAAAGAGTTGGTAGCTCTTGATCCGGCAAACAAACCACCGCTGG
TAGCGGTGGTTTTTTTGTTTGCAAGCAGCAGATTACGCGCAGAAAAAAAGGATCTCAAGAAGATCCTTTG
ATCTTTTCTACGGGGTCTGACGCTCAGTGGAACGAAAACTCACGTTAAGGGATTTTGGTCATGAGATTAT
CAAAAAGGATCTTCACCTAGATCCTTTTAAATTAAAAATGAAGTTTTAAATCAATCTAAAGTATATATGA
GTAAACTTGGTCTGACAGTTACCAATGCTTAATCAGTGAGGCACCTATCTCAGCGATCTGTCTATTTCGT
TCATCCATAGTTGCCTGACTCCCCGTCGTGTAGATAACTACGATACGGGAGGGCTTACCATCTGGCCCCA
GTGCTGCAATGATACCGCGAGATCCACGCTCACCGGCTCCAGATTTATCAGCAATAAACCAGCCAGCCGG
AAGGGCCGAGCGCAGAAGTGGTCCTGCAACTTTATCCGCCTCCATCCAGTCTATTAATTGTTGCCGGGAA
GCTAGAGTAAGTAGTTCGCCAGTTAATAGTTTGCGCAACGTTGTTGCCATTGCTACAGGCATCGTGGTGT
CACGCTCGTCGTTTGGTATGGCTTCATTCAGCTCCGGTTCCCAACGATCAAGGCGAGTTACATGATCCCC
CATGTTGTGCAAAAAAGCGGTTAGCTCCTTCGGTCCTCCGATCGTTGTCAGAAGTAAGTTGGCCGCAGTG
TTATCACTCATGGTTATGGCAGCACTGCATAATTCTCTTACTGTCATGCCATCCGTAAGATGCTTTTCTG
TGACTGGTGAGTACTCAACCAAGTCATTCTGAGAATAGTGTATGCGGCGACCGAGTTGCTCTTGCCCGGC
GTCAATACGGGATAATACCGCGCCACATAGCAGAACTTTAAAAGTGCTCATCATTGGAAAACGTTCTTCG
GGGCGAAAACTCTCAAGGATCTTACCGCTGTTGAGATCCAGTTCGATGTAACCCACTCGTGCACCCAACT
GATCTTCAGCATCTTTTACTTTCACCAGCGTTTCTGGGTGAGCAAAAACAGGAAGGCAAAATGCCGCAAA
AAAGGGAATAAGGGCGACACGGAAATGTTGAATACTCATACTCTTCCTTTTTCAATATTATTGAAGCATT
TATCAGGGTTATTGTCTCATGAGCGGATACATATTTGAATGTATTTAGAAAAATAAACAAATAGGGGTTC
CGCGCACATTTCCCCGAAAAGTGCCACCTGACGTC
Features (pLannotate 1.2.2; 15 found; start..end, strand, type, name):
     28..80      -  misc_feature   bom (fragment): basis of mobility region from pBR322
    211..239     +  polyA_signal   bGH poly(A) signal (fragment): bovine growth hormone polyadenylation signal
    243..264     +  promoter       SV40 promoter (fragment): SV40 enhancer and early promoter
    285..713     +  rep_origin     f1 ori (sequence partly withheld): f1 bacteriophage origin of replication; arrow indicates direction of (+) strand synthesis
    718..740     +  promoter       SV40 promoter (fragment): SV40 enhancer and early promoter
    741..932     +  promoter       SV40 promoter: SV40 early promoter
    959..1057    +  CDS            ble (fragment): BLE_KLEPN - Experimental evidence at protein level: Swiss-Prot protein existence level 1. Binding protein with a strong affinity to the bleomycin family of antibiotics. Binds to CL990; an antimitotic-antibiotic compound. From Klebsiella pneumoniae.
   1052..1173    +  polyA_signal   SV40 poly(A) signal: SV40 polyadenylation signal
   1246..1262    -  protein_bind   lac operator: The lac repressor binds to the lac operator to inhibit transcription in E. coli. This inhibition can be relieved by adding lactose or isopropyl-β-D-thiogalactopyranoside (IPTG). lac repressor encoded by lacI
   1270..1300    -  promoter       lac promoter: promoter for the E. coli lac operon
   1315..1336    -  protein_bind   CAP binding site: CAP binding activates transcription in the presence of cAMP. E. coli catabolite activator protein
   1349..1441    -  CDS            lacI (fragment): lac repressor; lacI; The lac repressor binds to the lac operator to inhibit transcription in E. coli. This inhibition can be relieved by adding lactose or isopropyl-β-D-thiogalactopyranoside (IPTG).
   1624..2212    -  rep_origin     ori: high-copy-number ColE1/pMB1/pBR322/pUC origin of replication
   2383..3243    -  CDS            AmpR: β-lactamase; bla; confers resistance to ampicillin, carbenicillin, and related antibiotics
   3244..3348    -  promoter       AmpR promoter: bla
