[The description below was written by a language model from this plasmid's Addgene catalogue record and pLannotate feature annotations shown in this document.]
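Description:
pPD1151 pLink 1 is a small (about 3.4 kb) synthetic-biology part vector built on the pPD005 pcDNA Golden Gate backbone, a pcDNA-derived plasmid adapted for Golden Gate assembly. Its stated role is to hold the linker used when assembling genetic circuits that contain a single transcription unit (TU). The insert, Linker1, is a synthetic sequence flanked on both sides by BpiI sites that are retained after cloning. BpiI is a type IIS enzyme, so the linker can presumably be released with defined overhangs and used to close or complete a hierarchical assembly. The record does not describe the linker's sequence, overhangs or the destination vector, and the feature table does not annotate the linker itself.

The plasmid is propagated in E. coli at high copy through a ColE1/pUC-type origin and is selected with ampicillin via a β-lactamase gene driven by its own promoter. The remaining annotated features are mostly remnants of the pcDNA lineage rather than a functional payload. They include an f1 phage origin, an SV40 early promoter followed by only a short fragment of a bleomycin-family resistance (ble) coding sequence and an SV40 polyadenylation signal, a small fragment of the bGH polyadenylation signal, and a lac promoter/operator/CAP site region with a lacI fragment and a bom fragment. No mammalian expression promoter, reporter or intact mammalian selection marker is annotated, which fits a plasmid intended purely as a donor of an assembly linker and not as an expression construct in its own right.
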