Addgene plasmid #139239: pPD1151 pLink 1
Purpose: Vector that holds the linker for circuits with 1 TUs
Depositing lab: Joshua Leonard. Depositing organization: Northwestern University.
Backbone
  Vector backbone: pPD005 pcDNA Golden Gate
  Vector type: Synthetic Biology
Growth in bacteria
  Bacterial resistance: Ampicillin, 100 μg/mL
  Growth temperature: 37°C
  Growth strain: DH5alpha
  Copy number: High Copy
Gene/Insert
  Gene/Insert name: Linker1
  Species: Synthetic
  Cloning method: Restriction Enzyme; 5′ cloning site BpiI (not destroyed); 3′ cloning site BpiI (not destroyed)
Terms and licenses: Academic/Nonprofit Terms; Industry Terms: Not Available to Industry
Depositor comments: Leonard Lab plasmid reference number: L1560
How to cite: pPD1151 pLink 1 was a gift from Joshua Leonard (Addgene plasmid # 139239 ; http://n2t.net/addgene:139239 ; RRID:Addgene_139239)
