>Addgene plasmid #139239 | pPD1151 pLink 1 | depositor partial sequence | sequence record 269318 | Linker1
GCAAGAGGATGCACATGTGACCGAGGGA
